Addgene plasmid #131971: pDONR221_SLC25A46
Purpose: Gateway entry clone with codon-optimized ORF sequence for subcloning into custom expression vectors
Depositing lab: RESOLUTE Consortium & Giulio Superti-Furga. Depositing organization: CeMM Research Center for Molecular Medicine. Publication: The RESOLUTE consortium: unlocking SLC transporters for drug discovery. Superti-Furga G, Lackner D, Wiedmer T, Ingles-Prieto A, Barbosa B, Girardi E, Goldmann U, Gurtl B, Klavins K, Klimek C, Lindinger S, Lineiro-Retes E, Muller AC, Onstein S, Redinger G, Reil D, Sedlyarov V, Wolf G, Crawford M, Everley R, ... Steppan CM. Nat Rev Drug Discov. 2020 Jul;19(7):429-430. doi: 10.1038/d41573-020-00056-6. PubMed 32265506.
Backbone
  Vector backbone: pDONR221
  Backbone manufacturer: Thermo Fisher Scientific
  Backbone size w/o insert (bp): 2550
  Vector type: Mammalian Expression
Growth in bacteria
  Bacterial resistance: Kanamycin, 50 μg/mL
  Growth temperature: 37°C
  Growth strain: Stbl3
  Copy number: High Copy
Gene/Insert
  Gene/Insert name: SLC25A46
  Species: H. sapiens (human)
  Insert size (bp): 1254
  Entrez Gene: SLC25A46 (a.k.a. HMSN6B, PCH1E)
  Cloning method: Gateway Cloning
  Sequencing primers: 5′ M13-fwd; 3′ M13-rev
Terms and licenses: Academic/Nonprofit Terms; Industry Terms
Depositor comments: For more information on the full Resolute plasmid collection, please see www.addgene.org/depositor-collections/re-solute/. Please provide your feedback on this plasmid to the RESOLUTE consortium by filling out their RESOLUTE repository feedback form: https://forms.office.com/Pages/ResponsePage.aspx?id=0e05yklzmkS7rjFGQL4N7z4feCLQvEJAmVcOCM_u885UN1JJRko0Ukg4TVQwNTZLOUxPQVJWT1NHUCQlQCN0PWcu
How to cite: pDONR221_SLC25A46 was a gift from RESOLUTE Consortium & Giulio Superti-Furga (Addgene plasmid # 131971 ; http://n2t.net/addgene:131971 ; RRID:Addgene_131971)
