[The description below was written by a language model from this plasmid's Addgene catalogue record and pLannotate feature annotations shown in this document.]
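Description:
pDONR221_SLC25A46 is a Gateway entry clone built on the pDONR221 backbone, carrying a codon-optimized open reading frame for human SLC25A46. This gene encodes a member of the mitochondrial solute carrier family 25, annotated as possibly acting in mitochondrial dynamics by controlling membrane fission. The sequenced plasmid is about 3.8 kb, consistent with a 1,254 bp insert in a roughly 2.5 kb backbone. It is maintained in E. coli through a high-copy ColE1/pUC-type origin and selected with kanamycin via an aminoglycoside phosphotransferase (KanR) gene.

The ORF sits between attL1 and attL2 sites, the recombination sequences used in the Gateway LR reaction. This lets the coding sequence be moved directionally, and in a defined reading frame, into any attR-containing destination vector. Upstream of the cassette lie the rrnB T1 and T2 transcription terminators, which insulate the insert from read-through transcription in bacteria. A T7 promoter lies just beyond attL2, oriented back toward the insert. Short lacI and lacZα fragments detected by the annotation are backbone remnants rather than functional genes. M13 forward and reverse priming sites flank the cassette for sequence verification.

Although the catalogue lists the vector type as mammalian expression, the feature table shows no eukaryotic promoter or polyadenylation signal, so the plasmid itself is not an expression construct. Its stated purpose is as a source clone for subcloning the SLC25A46 ORF into custom expression vectors. It belongs to a larger consortium collection of solute carrier transporter clones assembled to support SLC research and drug discovery. The record does not state whether the ORF retains a stop codon or carries any tags.
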