Features (pLannotate 1.2.2; 10 found; start..end, strand, type, name):
    121..213     +  CDS            lacI (fragment): lac repressor; lacI; The lac repressor binds to the lac operator to inhibit transcription in E. coli. This inhibition can be relieved by adding lactose or isopropyl-β-D-thiogalactopyranoside (IPTG).
    268..295     -  terminator     rrnB T2 terminator: transcription terminator T2 from the E. coli rrnB gene
    427..470     +  terminator     rrnB T1 terminator: Escherichia coli rrnB; transcription terminator T1 from the E. coli rrnB gene
    517..553     -  CDS            lacZα (fragment): LacZα fragment of β-galactosidase; lacZ fragment
    569..668     +  protein_bind   attL1: mutant version of attL; recombination site for the Gateway® LR reaction LR Clonase™
    674..1927    +  CDS            SLC25A46: S2546_HUMAN - Also known as TB1. Experimental evidence at protein level: Swiss-Prot protein existence level 1. May play a role in mitochondrial dynamics by controlling mitochondrial membrane fission. From Homo sapiens (Human).
   1929..2028    -  protein_bind   attL2: mutant version of attL; recombination site for the Gateway® LR reaction LR Clonase™
   2046..2064    -  promoter       T7 promoter: promoter for bacteriophage T7 RNA polymerase
   2198..3007    +  CDS            KanR: aminoglycoside phosphotransferase; aph(3')-Ia; confers resistance to kanamycin in bacteria or G418 (Geneticin®) in eukaryotes
   3154..3742    +  rep_origin     ori: high-copy-number ColE1/pMB1/pBR322/pUC origin of replication
>Addgene plasmid #131971 | pDONR221_SLC25A46 | addgene full sequence | sequence record 260202 | Addgene NGS Result
CTTTCCTGCGTTATCCCCTGATTCTGTGGATAACCGTATTACCGCCTTTGAGTGAGCTGATACCGCTCGC
CGCAGCCGAACGACCGAGCGCAGCGAGTCAGTGAGCGAGGAAGCGGAAGAGCGCCCAATACGCAAACCGC
CTCTCCCCGCGCGTTGGCCGATTCATTAATGCAGCTGGCACGACAGGTTTCCCGACTGGAAAGCGGGCAG
TGAGCGCAACGCAATTAATACGCGTACCGCTAGCCAGGAAGAGTTTGTAGAAACGCAAAAAGGCCATCCG
TCAGGATGGCCTTCTGCTTAGTTTGATGCCTGGCAGTTTATGGCGGGCGTCCTGCCCGCCACCCTCCGGG
CCGTTGCTTCACAACGTTCAAATCCGCTCCCGGCGGATTTGTCCTACTCAGGAGAGCGTTCACCGACAAA
CAACAGATAAAACGAAAGGCCCAGTCTTCCGACTGAGCCTTTCGTTTTATTTGATGCCTGGCAGTTCCCT
ACTCTCGCGTTAACGCTAGCATGGATGTTTTCCCAGTCACGACGTTGTAAAACGACGGCCAGTCTTAAGC
TCGGGCCCCAAATAATGATTTTATTTTGACTGATAGTGACCTGTTCGTTGCAACACATTGATGAGCAATG
CTTTTTTATAATGCCAACTTTGTACAAAAAAGCAGGCTCCACCATGCACCCCCGGAGACCTGACGGCTTC
GATGGACTGGGATACAGGGGAGGAGCAAGAGACGAGCAGGGATTCGGAGGAGCATTTCCAGCACGGAGCT
TTTCCACCGGAAGCGACCTGGGACACTGGGTGACCACACCACCTGATATCCCCGGCTCCAGAAACCTGCA
CTGGGGCGAGAAGTCTCCACCCTACGGCGTGCCTACCACAAGCACCCCATATGAGGGCCCCACAGAGGAG
CCTTTCAGCTCCGGAGGAGGAGGATCTGTGCAGGGACAGTCTAGCGAGCAGCTGAATAGGTTCGCAGGAT
TTGGAATCGGACTGGCATCCCTGTTTACAGAGAACGTGCTGGCCCACCCTTGCATCGTGCTGAGGCGCCA
GTGTCAAGTGAATTACCACGCCCAGCACTATCACCTGACCCCTTTCACAGTGATCAACATCATGTACTCT
TTTAATAAGACCCAGGGACCAAGGGCCCTGTGGAAGGGAATGGGCAGCACCTTCATCGTGCAGGGAGTGA
CACTGGGAGCAGAGGGCATCATCTCCGAGTTTACACCTCTGCCACGCGAGGTGCTGCACAAGTGGAGCCC
AAAGCAGATCGGCGAGCACCTGCTGCTGAAGTCCCTGACCTACGTGGTGGCCATGCCCTTCTATTCTGCC
AGCCTGATCGAGACCGTGCAGAGCGAGATCATCCGGGACAATACAGGCATCCTGGAGTGCGTGAAGGAGG
GCATCGGCAGAGTGATCGGCATGGGCGTGCCACACTCTAAGCGCCTGCTGCCCCTGCTGAGCCTGATCTT
CCCTACCGTGCTGCACGGCGTGCTGCACTACATCATCTCCTCTGTGATCCAGAAGTTTGTGCTGCTGATC
CTGAAGAGGAAGACCTACAACTCCCACCTGGCCGAGTCCACATCTCCAGTGCAGTCTATGCTGGACGCCT
ATTTCCCCGAGCTGATCGCCAATTTTGCCGCCAGCCTGTGCTCCGATGTGATCCTGTATCCTCTGGAGAC
AGTGCTGCACAGGCTGCACATCCAGGGCACCCGCACAATCATCGACAACACCGATCTGGGCTACGAGGTG
CTGCCAATCAATACACAGTATGAGGGCATGCGGGATTGTATCAACACCATCAGACAGGAGGAGGGCGTGT
TCGGCTTTTACAAGGGCTTTGGCGCCGTGATCATCCAGTATACCCTGCACGCCGCCGTGCTGCAGATCAC
CAAGATCATCTACTCCACACTGCTGCAGAACAATATCGACCCAGCTTTCTTGTACAAAGTTGGCATTATA
AGAAAGCATTGCTTATCAATTTGTTGCAACGAACAGGTCACTATCAGTCAAAATAAAATCATTATTTGCC
ATCCAGCTGATATCCCCTATAGTGAGTCGTATTACATGGTCATAGCTGTTTCCTGGCAGCTCTGGCCCGT
GTCTCAAAATCTCTGATGTTACATTGCACAAGATAAAAATATATCATCATGAACAATAAAACTGTCTGCT
TACATAAACAGTAATACAAGGGGTGTTATGAGCCATATTCAACGGGAAACGTCGAGGCCGCGATTAAATT
CCAACATGGATGCTGATTTATATGGGTATAAATGGGCTCGCGATAATGTCGGGCAATCAGGTGCGACAAT
CTATCGCTTGTATGGGAAGCCCGATGCGCCAGAGTTGTTTCTGAAACATGGCAAAGGTAGCGTTGCCAAT
GATGTTACAGATGAGATGGTCAGACTAAACTGGCTGACGGAATTTATGCCTCTTCCGACCATCAAGCATT
TTATCCGTACTCCTGATGATGCATGGTTACTCACCACTGCGATCCCCGGAAAAACAGCATTCCAGGTATT
AGAAGAATATCCTGATTCAGGTGAAAATATTGTTGATGCGCTGGCAGTGTTCCTGCGCCGGTTGCATTCG
ATTCCTGTTTGTAATTGTCCTTTTAACAGCGATCGCGTATTTCGTCTCGCTCAGGCGCAATCACGAATGA
ATAACGGTTTGGTTGATGCGAGTGATTTTGATGACGAGCGTAATGGCTGGCCTGTTGAACAAGTCTGGAA
AGAAATGCATAAACTTTTGCCATTCTCACCGGATTCAGTCGTCACTCATGGTGATTTCTCACTTGATAAC
CTTATTTTTGACGAGGGGAAATTAATAGGTTGTATTGATGTTGGACGAGTCGGAATCGCAGACCGATACC
AGGATCTTGCCATCCTATGGAACTGCCTCGGTGAGTTTTCTCCTTCATTACAGAAACGGCTTTTTCAAAA
ATATGGTATTGATAATCCTGATATGAATAAATTGCAGTTTCATTTGATGCTCGATGAGTTTTTCTAATCA
GAATTGGTTAATTGGTTGTAACACTGGCAGAGCATTACGCTGACTTGACGGGACGGCGCAAGCTCATGAC
CAAAATCCCTTAACGTGAGTTACGCGTCGTTCCACTGAGCGTCAGACCCCGTAGAAAAGATCAAAGGATC
TTCTTGAGATCCTTTTTTTCTGCGCGTAATCTGCTGCTTGCAAACAAAAAAACCACCGCTACCAGCGGTG
GTTTGTTTGCCGGATCAAGAGCTACCAACTCTTTTTCCGAAGGTAACTGGCTTCAGCAGAGCGCAGATAC
CAAATACTGTTCTTCTAGTGTAGCCGTAGTTAGGCCACCACTTCAAGAACTCTGTAGCACCGCCTACATA
CCTCGCTCTGCTAATCCTGTTACCAGTGGCTGCTGCCAGTGGCGATAAGTCGTGTCTTACCGGGTTGGAC
TCAAGACGATAGTTACCGGATAAGGCGCAGCGGTCGGGCTGAACGGGGGGTTCGTGCACACAGCCCAGCT
TGGAGCGAACGACCTACACCGAACTGAGATACCTACAGCGTGAGCTATGAGAAAGCGCCACGCTTCCCGA
AGGGAGAAAGGCGGACAGGTATCCGGTAAGCGGCAGGGTCGGAACAGGAGAGCGCACGAGGGAGCTTCCA
GGGGGAAACGCCTGGTATCTTTATAGTCCTGTCGGGTTTCGCCACCTCTGACTTGAGCGTCGATTTTTGT
GATGCTCGTCAGGGGGGCGGAGCCTATGGAAAAACGCCAGCAACGCGGCCTTTTTACGGTTCCTGGCCTT
TTGCTGGCCTTTTGCTCACATGTT
