>Addgene plasmid #131971 | pDONR221_SLC25A46 | depositor partial sequence | sequence record 253342 | Codon-optimized ORF of SLC25A46
ATGCACCCCCGGAGACCTGACGGCTTCGATGGACTGGGATACAGGGGAGGAGCAAGAGACGAGCAGGGAT
TCGGAGGAGCATTTCCAGCACGGAGCTTTTCCACCGGAAGCGACCTGGGACACTGGGTGACCACACCACC
TGATATCCCCGGCTCCAGAAACCTGCACTGGGGCGAGAAGTCTCCACCCTACGGCGTGCCTACCACAAGC
ACCCCATATGAGGGCCCCACAGAGGAGCCTTTCAGCTCCGGAGGAGGAGGATCTGTGCAGGGACAGTCTA
GCGAGCAGCTGAATAGGTTCGCAGGATTTGGAATCGGACTGGCATCCCTGTTTACAGAGAACGTGCTGGC
CCACCCTTGCATCGTGCTGAGGCGCCAGTGTCAAGTGAATTACCACGCCCAGCACTATCACCTGACCCCT
TTCACAGTGATCAACATCATGTACTCTTTTAATAAGACCCAGGGACCAAGGGCCCTGTGGAAGGGAATGG
GCAGCACCTTCATCGTGCAGGGAGTGACACTGGGAGCAGAGGGCATCATCTCCGAGTTTACACCTCTGCC
ACGCGAGGTGCTGCACAAGTGGAGCCCAAAGCAGATCGGCGAGCACCTGCTGCTGAAGTCCCTGACCTAC
GTGGTGGCCATGCCCTTCTATTCTGCCAGCCTGATCGAGACCGTGCAGAGCGAGATCATCCGGGACAATA
CAGGCATCCTGGAGTGCGTGAAGGAGGGCATCGGCAGAGTGATCGGCATGGGCGTGCCACACTCTAAGCG
CCTGCTGCCCCTGCTGAGCCTGATCTTCCCTACCGTGCTGCACGGCGTGCTGCACTACATCATCTCCTCT
GTGATCCAGAAGTTTGTGCTGCTGATCCTGAAGAGGAAGACCTACAACTCCCACCTGGCCGAGTCCACAT
CTCCAGTGCAGTCTATGCTGGACGCCTATTTCCCCGAGCTGATCGCCAATTTTGCCGCCAGCCTGTGCTC
CGATGTGATCCTGTATCCTCTGGAGACAGTGCTGCACAGGCTGCACATCCAGGGCACCCGCACAATCATC
GACAACACCGATCTGGGCTACGAGGTGCTGCCAATCAATACACAGTATGAGGGCATGCGGGATTGTATCA
ACACCATCAGACAGGAGGAGGGCGTGTTCGGCTTTTACAAGGGCTTTGGCGCCGTGATCATCCAGTATAC
CCTGCACGCCGCCGTGCTGCAGATCACCAAGATCATCTACTCCACACTGCTGCAGAACAATATC
